Addgene plasmid #66798: pEIAV-DIO-TLoop-CHR2YFP
Purpose: expression of channelrhodopsin-2-YFP, a light-gated cation channel that can depolarize cells via sodium influx when blue light changes its conformation, using a DIO-based TLoop EIAV vector
Depositing lab: Edward Callaway. Depositing organization: Salk Institute for Biological Studies. Publication: Optical control of retrogradely infected neurons using drug-regulated "TLoop" lentiviral vectors. Cetin A, Callaway EM. J Neurophysiol. 2014 May;111(10):2150-9. doi: 10.1152/jn.00495.2013. Epub 2014 Feb 26. PubMed 24572099.
Backbone
  Vector backbone: EIAV
  Backbone manufacturer: John Olsen UNC
  Backbone size w/o insert (bp): 4876
  Vector type: Mammalian Expression, Lentiviral
Growth in bacteria
  Bacterial resistance: Ampicillin, 100 μg/mL
  Growth temperature: 37°C
  Growth strain: Stbl3
  Copy number: High Copy
Gene/Insert
  Gene/Insert name: Floxed Chr2-YFP
  Species: Chlamydomonas reinhardtii
  Insert size (bp): 1655
  Mutation: H134R
  Promoter: CMVTetO7 Promoter
  Tag / fusion protein: citrine (C terminal on insert)
  Cloning method: Restriction Enzyme; 5′ cloning site unknown (unknown if destroyed); 3′ cloning site NheI (unknown if destroyed)
  Sequencing primers: 5′ WPRE-R; 3′ EGFP-N
Resource information
  A portion of this plasmid was derived from a plasmid made by: John Olsen, UNC
Terms and licenses: Academic/Nonprofit Terms; Industry Terms: Not Available to Industry
How to cite: pEIAV-DIO-TLoop-CHR2YFP was a gift from Edward Callaway (Addgene plasmid # 66798 ; http://n2t.net/addgene:66798 ; RRID:Addgene_66798)
