[The description below was written by a language model from this plasmid's Addgene catalogue record and pLannotate feature annotations shown in this document.]
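Description:
pEIAV-DIO-TLoop-CHR2YFP is a lentiviral transfer plasmid built on an equine infectious anemia virus (EIAV) backbone for mammalian, chiefly neuronal, expression. It is propagated in bacteria with ampicillin selection (AmpR) from a high-copy ColE1/pUC-type origin, and it also carries an f1 origin. The annotation shows a CMV enhancer/promoter at the 5′ end, which presumably drives production of the vector genome in packaging cells. This is followed by short fragments of EIAV tat, gag, pol and rev, which are consistent with retained cis-acting viral sequences rather than functional viral genes. The feature table does not annotate the LTRs explicitly.

The internal expression unit begins with a tetracycline response element of seven tetO copies fused to a minimal CMV promoter, followed by a chimeric intron. Downstream lies a DIO (double-inverted) cassette bracketed by paired lox2272 and loxP sites in opposing orientations. Inside it, in antisense orientation, are channelrhodopsin-2 carrying the H134R mutation fused at its C terminus to a yellow fluorescent protein (listed as citrine in the catalogue, annotated as EYFP) and a TetR coding sequence joined to VP16-derived activation-domain repeats, that is, a tet-type transactivator. How the two reading frames are linked is not annotated. A WPRE follows to enhance transcript expression. Cre recombination flips the cassette into the sense orientation. The transactivator made from the TRE promoter can then act back on that promoter, forming the self-amplifying, drug-regulated "TLoop" that boosts expression.

According to the record, the vector is used for Cre-dependent, drug-regulated expression of ChR2-YFP, allowing blue-light depolarization of retrogradely infected neurons.
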