Features (pLannotate 1.2.2; 31 found; start..end, strand, type, name):
    148..525     +  enhancer       CMV enhancer: human cytomegalovirus immediate early enhancer
    527..726     +  promoter       CMV promoter: human cytomegalovirus (CMV) immediate early promoter
    909..1004    +  CDS            tat (fragment): TAT_EIAVC - Experimental evidence at protein level: Swiss-Prot protein existence level 1. Nuclear transcriptional activator of viral gene expression, that is essential for viral transcription from the LTR promoter and replication. Acts as a sequence-specific molecular adapter, directing components of the cellular transcription machinery to the viral RNA to enhance transcription by the RNA polymerase II (RNA pol II) complex, thereby increasing the level of full-length transcripts. Tat associates with the CCNT1/cyclin-T1 component of the P-TEFb complex (CDK9 and CCNT1), which promotes RNA chain
   1004..1201    +  CDS            gag (fragment): GAG_EIAV9 - Experimental evidence at protein level: Swiss-Prot protein existence level 1. p9 plays a role in budding of the assembled particle by interacting with PDCD6IP/AIP1. From Equine infectious anemia virus (isolate 1369) (EIAV).
   1209..1577    +  CDS            pol (fragment): POL_EIAV9 - Experimental evidence at protein level: Swiss-Prot protein existence level 1. During replicative cycle of retroviruses, the reverse- transcribed viral DNA is integrated into the host chromosome by the viral integrase enzyme. RNase H activity is associated with the reverse transcriptase. From Equine infectious anemia virus (isolate 1369) (EIAV).
   1765..1869    +  CDS            rev (fragment): REV_EIAVY - Experimental evidence at protein level: Swiss-Prot protein existence level 1. Escorts unspliced or incompletely spliced viral pre-mRNAs (late transcripts) out of the nucleus of infected cells. These pre- mRNAs carry two recognition sequences that function as Rev responsive element (RRE), that are not present in fully spliced viral mRNAs (early transcripts). This function is essential since most viral proteins are translated from unspliced or partially spliced pre-mRNAs which cannot exit the nucleus by the pathway used by fully processed cellular mRNAs (By similarity). From Equine i
   1913..2183    +  protein_bind   tetracycline response element: contains seven copies of the tetracycline operator tetO tetracycline repressor TetR
   2194..2211    +  misc_feature   MCS (fragment): pUC18/19 multiple cloning site
   2216..2254    +  promoter       minimal CMV promoter: human cytomegalovirus (CMV) immediate early promoter
   2409..2638    +  intron         chimeric intron: chimera between introns from adenovirus and immunoglobulin heavy chain genes
   2672..2689    +  misc_feature   MCS (fragment): pUC18/19 multiple cloning site
   2696..2729    +  protein_bind   lox2272: Cre-mediated recombination occurs in the 8-bp core sequence (GGATACTT). lox2272 sites are compatible with each other, but incompatible with loxP or loxN sites (Lee and Saito, 1988). Cre recombinase
   2730..2779    -  intron         β-globin intron (fragment): internally truncated intron from human β-globin
   2780..2813    +  protein_bind   loxP: Cre-mediated recombination occurs in the 8-bp core sequence (GCATACAT). Cre recombinase
   2825..2848    -  CDS            VP160 (fragment): 10 tandem repeats of the minimal activation domain of herpes simplex virus VP16 (Cheng et al., 2013)
   2864..2889    -  CDS            VP64 (fragment): tetrameric repeat of the minimal activation domain of herpes simplex virus VP16 (Beerli et al., 1998)
   2969..3586    -  CDS            TetR: tetracycline repressor TetR; synthetic gene; TetR binds to the tetracycline operator tetO to inhibit transcription. This inhibition can be relieved by adding tetracycline or doxycycline.
   3662..4375    -  CDS            EYFP: EYFP is a basic (constitutively fluorescent) green/yellow fluorescent protein published in 1996, derived from Aequorea victoria. It is reported to be a very rapidly-maturing weak dimer with high acid sensitivity.
   4391..5317    -  CDS            ChR2(H134R): H134R mutant of an N-terminal fragment of channelrhodopsin-2 from the alga Chlamydomonas reinhardtii (Nagel et al., 2005) blue light-activated cation channel
   5328..5361    -  protein_bind   lox2272: Cre-mediated recombination occurs in the 8-bp core sequence (GGATACTT). lox2272 sites are compatible with each other, but incompatible with loxP or loxN sites (Lee and Saito, 1988). Cre recombinase
   5362..5411    -  intron         β-globin intron (fragment): internally truncated intron from human β-globin
   5412..5445    -  protein_bind   loxP: Cre-mediated recombination occurs in the 8-bp core sequence (GCATACAT). Cre recombinase
   5446..5470    +  misc_feature   MCS (fragment): pBluescript multiple cloning site
   5518..6106    +  misc_feature   WPRE: woodchuck hepatitis virus posttranscriptional regulatory element
   6432..6499    +  CDS            lacZα (fragment): LacZα fragment of β-galactosidase; lacZ fragment
   6503..6958    +  rep_origin     f1 ori (sequence partly withheld): f1 bacteriophage origin of replication; arrow indicates direction of (+) strand synthesis
   6961..7060    -  misc_feature   bom (fragment): basis of mobility region from pBR322
   7162..7197    -  CDS            rop (fragment): Rop protein, which maintains plasmids at low copy number; rop
   7292..7396    +  promoter       AmpR promoter: bla
   7397..8257    +  CDS            AmpR: β-lactamase; bla; confers resistance to ampicillin, carbenicillin, and related antibiotics
   8428..9016    +  rep_origin     ori: high-copy-number ColE1/pMB1/pBR322/pUC origin of replication
>Addgene plasmid #66798 | pEIAV-DIO-TLoop-CHR2YFP | depositor full sequence | sequence record 114340 | pEIAV-DIO-TLoop-CHR2YFP sequence 9081 bps
ACAGATCTTCAATATTGGCCATTAGCCATATTATTCATTGGTTATATAGCATAAATCAATATTGGCTATT
GGCCATTGCATACGTTGTATCTATATCATAATATGTACATTTATATTGGCTCATGTCCAATATGACCGCC
ATGTTGGCATTGATTATTGACTAGTTATTAATAGTAATCAATTACGGGGTCATTAGTTCATAGCCCATAT
ATGGAGTTCCGCGTTACATAACTTACGGTAAATGGCCCGCCTGGCTGACCGCCCAACGACCCCCGCCCAT
TGACGTCAATAATGACGTATGTTCCCATAGTAACGCCAATAGGGACTTTCCATTGACGTCAATGGGTGGA
GTATTTACGGTAAACTGCCCACTTGGCAGTACATCAAGTGTATCATATGCCAAGTCCGCCCCCTATTGAC
GTCAATGACGGTAAATGGCCCGCCTGGCATTATGCCCAGTACATGACCTTACGGGACTTTCCTACTTGGC
AGTACATCTACGTATTAGTCATCGCTATTACCATGGTGATGCGGTTTTGGCAGTACACCAATGGGCGTGG
ATAGCGGTTTGACTCACGGGGATTTCCAAGTCTCCACCCCATTGACGTCAATGGGAGTTTGTTTTGGCAC
CAAAATCAACGGGACTTTCCAAAATGTCGTAATAACCCCGCCCCGTTGACGCAAATGGGCGGTAGGCGTG
TACGGTGGGAGGTCTATATAAGCAGAGCTCGTTTAGTGAACCGGGCACTCAGATTCTGCGGTCTGAGTCC
CTTCTCTGCTGGGCTGAAAAGGCCTTTGTAATAAATATAATTCTCTACTCAGTCCCTGTCTCTAGTTTGT
CTGTTCGAGATCCTACAGTTGGCGCCCGAACAGGGACCTGAGAGGGGCGCAGACCCTACCTGTTGAACCT
GGCTGATCGTAGGATCCCCGGGACAGCAGAGGAGAACTTACAGAAGTCTTCTGGAGGTGTTCCTGGCCAG
AACACAGGAGGACAGGTAAGTAGGGAGACCCTTTGACATGGAGCAAGGCGCTCAAGAAGTTAGAGAAGGT
GACGGTACAAGGGTCTCAGAAATTAACTACTGGTAACTGTAATTGGGCGCTAAGTCTAGTAGACTTATTT
CATGATACCAACTTTGTAAAAGAAAAGGACTGGCAGCTGAGGGATGTCATTCCATTGCTGGAAGATGTAA
CTCAGACGCTGGAATTCGGGTATTGTAGAAAGGGCAAATAGGACCTTGAAAGAGAAGATTCAAAGTCATA
GAGACAACACTCAAACACTGGAGGCAGCTTTACAACTTGCTCTCATTACTTGTAACAAAGGGAGGGAAAG
TATGGGAGGACAGACACCATGGGAAGTATTTATCACTAATCAAGCACAAGTAATACATGAGAAACTTTTA
CTACAGCAAGCACAATCCTCCAAAAAATTTTGTTTTTACAAAATCCCTGGTGAACATGATTGGAAGGGAC
CTACTAGGGTGCTGTGGAAGGGTGATGGTGCAGTAGTAGTTAATGATGAAGGAAAGGGAATAATTGCTGT
ACCATTAACCAGGACTAAGTTACTAATAAAGCCAAATTGAGTATTGTTGCATGCATTTGATATATGGGAT
TATTTGGTAAAGGGGTAACATGGTCAGCATCGCATTCTATGGGGGGATCCCAGGGGGAATCTCAACCCCT
ATTACCCAACAGTCAGAAAAATCTAAGTGTGAGGAGAACACAATGTTTCAACCTTATTGTTATAATAATG
ACAGTAAGAACAGCATGGCAGAATCGAAGGAAGCAAGAGACCAAGAAATGAACCTGAAAGAAGAATCTAA
AGAAGAAAAAAGAAGAAATGACTGGTGGAAAAAAGCTGCAGAGGGCCCTTAATGCAGTGGCCTTTGCGGC
CGCCAACTCTCGAGTTTACCACTCCCTATCAGTGATAGAGAAAAGTGAAAGTCGAGTTTACCACTCCCTA
TCAGTGATAGAGAAAAGTGAAAGTCGAGTTTACCACTCCCTATCAGTGATAGAGAAAAGTGAAAGTCGAG
TTTACCACTCCCTATCAGTGATAGAGAAAAGTGAAAGTCGAGTTTACCACTCCCTATCAGTGATAGAGAA
AAGTGAAAGTCGAGTTTACCACTCCCTATCAGTGATAGAGAAAAGTGAAAGTCGAGTTTACCACTCCCTA
TCAGTGATAGAGAAAAGTGAAAGTCGAGCTCGGTACCCGGGTCGAGGTAGGCGTGTACGGTGGGAGGCCT
ATATAAGCAGAGCTCGTTTAGTGAACCGTCAGATCGCCTGGAGACGCCATCCACGCTGTTTTGACCTCCA
TAGAAGACACCGGGACCGATCCAGCCTCCGCGGCCCCGAATTCACCACGTGGCCGCATCGATTCTAGAAT
TCGCTGTCTGCGAGGGCCAGCTGTTGGGGTGAGTACTCCCTCTCAAAAGCGGGCATGACTTCTGCGCTAA
GATTGTCAGTTTCCAAAAACGAGGAGGATTTGATATTCACCTGGCCCGCGGTGATGCCTTTGAGGGTGGC
CGCGTCCATCTGGTCAGAAAAGACAATCTTTTTGTTGTCAAGCTTGAGGTGTGGCAGGCTTGAGATCTGG
CCATACACTTGAGTGACAATGACATCCACTTTGCCTTTCTCTCCACAGGTGTCCACTCCCAGGTCCAACT
GCAGCCCAAGCGGATCCTCTAGAGTCGACTCCGGAATAACTTCGTATAGGATACTTTATACGAAGTTATG
CAGAATGGTAGCTGGATTGTAGCTGCTATTAGCAATATGAAACCTCTTAATAACTTCGTATAGCATACAT
TATACGAAGTTATGGCGCGCCTCACAGCATATCCAGGTCAAAATCATCAAGTGCATCAGCAGGGAGCATG
TCCAAATCAAAGTCATCCAGGGCATCAGCAGGCAGCATGTCCAGGTCAAAATCATCCAAGGCATCAGCAG
GCACGTGCTTTCTCTTTTTGGGCACGTGAGAGCCAGACTCACATTTCAGCTGCTTTTCCAGGCCACAGAT
GATCAGTTCCAGGCCAAAAAGGAATGCAGGCTCAGCCCCTTGGTGGTCAAACAACTCAATAGCTTGCCGC
AGCAGTGGTGGCATGGAGTCAGTGGTGGGGGTCTCCCTCTCCTCCTTGGCAACTTGGTGCTCCTGGTCCT
CCAGCACACAGCCCAAGGTGAAGTGGCCCACAGCAGAGAGGGCATACAAGGCATTTTCCAGGGAGAAGCC
TTGTTGGCACAGGAATGCCAGCTGGTTCTCCAGGGTCTCATACTGCTTCTCTGTAGGCCTGGTGCCCAAG
TGAACTTTGGCACCATCCCGGTGGGAGAGCAAGGCACATCTGAAGCTCTTGGCATTGTTCCTCAGGAAGT
CCTGCCAGGACTCCCCTTCCAGAGGGCAGAAGTGGGTGTGGTGCCTGTCCAACATCTCAATGGCCAGGGC
ATCAAGCAGAGCCCTCTTGTTCTTCACATGCCAGTACAGGGTAGGCTGCTCCACACCCAGCTTCTGGGCC
AGCTTCCTGGTGGTCAAGCCCTCAATGCCAACTTCATTCAGGAGCTCCAAGGCAGAGTTGATGACTTTGC
TCTTGTCCAGTCTGGAGGTACCGCTGCCGGGGGCGGGGCCGGGGTTCTCCTCCACGTCGCCGCAGGTCAG
CAGGCTGCCGCGGCCCTCCGCGTACAGCTCGTCCATGCCGAGAGTGATCCCGGCGGCGGTCACGAACTCC
AGCAGGACCATGTGATCGCGCTTCTCGTTGGGGTCTTTGCTCAGGGCGGACTGGTAGCTCAGGTAGTGGT
TGTCGGGCAGCAGCACGGGGCCGTCGCCGATGGGGGTGTTCTGCTGGTAGTGGTCGGCGAGCTGCACGCT
GCCGTCCTCGATGTTGTGGCGGATCTTGAAGTTCACCTTGATGCCGTTCTTCTGCTTGTCGGCCATGATA
TAGACGTTGTGGCTGTTGTAGTTGTACTCCAGCTTGTGCCCCAGGATGTTGCCGTCCTCCTTGAAGTCGA
TGCCCTTCAGCTCGATGCGGTTCACCAGGGTGTCGCCCTCGAACTTCACCTCGGCGCGGGTCTTGTAGTT
GCCGTCGTCCTTGAAGAAGATGGTGCGCTCCTGGACGTAGCCTTCGGGCATGGCGGACTTGAAGAAGTCG
TGCTGCTTCATGTGGTCGGGGTAGCGGGCGAAGCACTGCAGGCCGTAGCCGAAGGTGGTCACGAGGGTGG
GCCAGGGCACGGGCAGCTTGCCGGTGGTGCAGATGAACTTCAGGGTCAGCTTGCCGTAGGTGGCATCGCC
CTCGCCCTCGCCGGACACGCTGAACTTGTGGCCGTTTACGTCGCCGTCCAGCTCGACCAGGATGGGCACC
ACCCCGGTGAACAGCTCCTCGCCCTTGCTCACCATGGTGGCGGCCGCTGGCACGGCTCCGGCCTCGGCTT
CGTCTTCGACGAGAGTCTCGACCTCGATCTCCGTTCCGCCGATGTTCAGTTTGGTGGTTTTGCGGATATC
TCCGTGAATCAATATGTGCTCGTGGATCAGGACGCGCAGGTAGTGTCCCAACAACCCCCAACAATTTTTA
CTCATCAGATCAATAATCGTGTGACCTACGGTGGAGCCATAGACGCTCAGGACGCCAAAACCTTCGGGCC
CCAAAATGAAGAGAATTGGGAACATACCCCAGCTCACGAAAAACAGCCATGCCATGCCGGTCACGACCTG
GCGGCACCGACCCTTTGGCACAGTATGATAACCCTCGATATATGCTTTGGCGGCGTGAAAAAATGTGTTC
GCGCCATAGCACAATCCAAGACAAAAGAAGATGACTTTAACATAGCCGGTTGCCATGGCGCTGGTAGCCC
CCCACACGATAGTCCCGATGTCTGAGACAAGGAGTCCCATGGTTCTCCTGCTGTAGTCGTTGCTCAGGCC
GGTGAGGTTGCTCAGGCGGATAAGGATGACAGGACAAGTGAGCAGCCACTCTGCATAGCGCAGCCACTGC
ACCCGGTGTCCTGTGGCAAGGTAGAGCATAGAGGGATTCTTAAACTCAAAAAAGAACTCGAGAATCACCT
TAACCATTTCAATGGCGCACACATAGATCTCCTCCCAGCCGCATGTAGATTTCCAGGTTTGGTAGGCATA
GAACATCAGCAGCAAAATGCTGAATCCTGCTGCAAGCCACTGCAGGACATTTGACGCGGTCTGAGCGCCG
TTCGTGCCGCGAGATTCAATCCATCCGGCACAGTAACATTGATCCTCAGGGACCAGGACGGACCCGTTCA
CCACCACAGGATTAGTAACGAACAAAAGTTCGCGTCCGACGGCAGACAAAGCGCCGCCATAGTCCATGGT
GGCTAGCATAACTTCGTATAAAGTATCCTATACGAAGTTATTTGCCTTAACCCAGAAATTATCACTGTTA
TTCTTTAGAATGGTGCAAAGAATAACTTCGTATAATGTATGCTATACGAAGTTATGAATTCGATATCAAG
CTTATCGATAATCAACATGTTAAGAAAATTTCCCGTTATTTGCACTCTGTTCCTGTTAATCAACCTCTGG
ATTACAAAATTTGTGAAAGATTGACTGGTATTCTTAACTATGTTGCTCCTTTTACGCTATGTGGATACGC
TGCTTTAATGCCTTTGTATCATGCTATTGCTTCCCGTATGGCTTTCATTTTCTCCTCCTTGTATAAATCC
TGGTTGCTGTCTCTTTATGAGGAGTTGTGGCCCGTTGTCAGGCAACGTGGCGTGGTGTGCACTGTGTTTG
CTGACGCAACCCCCACTGGTTGGGGCATTGCCACCACCTGTCAGCTCCTTTCCGGGACTTTCGCTTTCCC
CCTCCCTATTGCCACGGCGGAACTCATCGCCGCCTGCCTTGCCCGCTGCTGGACAGGGGCTCGGCTGTTG
GGCACTGACAATTCCGTGGTGTTGTCGGGGAAGCTGACGTCCTTTCCATGGCTGCTCGCCTGTGTTGCCA
CCTGGATTCTGCGCGGGACGTCCTTCTGCTACGTCCCTTCGGCCCTCAATCCAGCGGACCTTCCTTCCCG
CGGCCTGCTGCCGGCTCTGCGGCCTCTTCCGCGTCTTCGCCTTCGCCCTCAGACGAGTCGGATCTCCCTT
TGGGCCGCCTCCCCGCCTGTTTCGCCTCGGCGTCCGGTCCGTGTTGCTTGGTCTTCACCTGTGCAGACTT
GCGAACCATGGATTCCACCGTGAACTTTGTCTCCTGGCATGCAAATCGTCAACTTGGCATGCCAAATCGA
TTAGAAAAACAAGGGGGGAACTGTGGGGTTTTTATGAGGGGTTTTATACAATTGGGCACTCAGATTCTGC
GGTCTGAGTCCCTTCTCTGCTGGGCTGAAAAGGCCTTTGTAATAAATATAATTCTCTACTCAGTCCCTGT
CTCTAGTTTGTCTGTTCGAGATCCTACAGAGCTCATGCCTTGGTTAATTAAGGAGATCCGGGCTGGCGTA
ATAGCGAAGAGGCCCGCACCGATCGCCCTTCCCAACAGTTGCGCAGCCTGAATGGCGAATGG
[124 nt withheld, positions 6503-6626]
C
[56 nt withheld, positions 6628-6683]
AGCTTTACGGCACCTCGACCG
[64 nt withheld, positions 6705-6768]
CCTTTGACGTTGGAGTCCACGTTCTTT
[37 nt withheld, positions 6796-6832]
ACCCTATCTCGGTCTATTCTTTTGATTTATAAGGGATTTTGCCGATTTCGGCCTATTGGTTAAAAAATGA
GCTGATTTAACAAATATTTAACGCGAATTTTAACAAAATATTAACGTTTACAATTTCGCCTGATGCGGTA
TTTTCTCCTTACGCATCTGTGCGGTATTTCACACCGCATATGGTGCACTCTCAGTACAATCTGCTCTGAT
GCCGCATAGTTAAGCCAGCCCCGACACCCGCCAACACCCGCTGACGCGCCCTGACGGGCTTGTCTGCTCC
CGGCATCCGCTTACAGACAAGCTGTGACCGTCTCCGGGAGCTGCATGTGTCAGAGGTTTTCACCGTCATC
ACCGAAACGCGCGAGACGAAAGGGCCTCGTGATACGCCTATTTTTATAGGTTAATGTCATGATAATAATG
GTTTCTTAGACGTCAGGTGGCACTTTTCGGGGAAATGTGCGCGGAACCCCTATTTGTTTATTTTTCTAAA
TACATTCAAATATGTATCCGCTCATGAGACAATAACCCTGATAAATGCTTCAATAATATTGAAAAAGGAA
GAGTATGAGTATTCAACATTTCCGTGTCGCCCTTATTCCCTTTTTTGCGGCATTTTGCCTTCCTGTTTTT
GCTCACCCAGAAACGCTGGTGAAAGTAAAAGATGCTGAAGATCAGTTGGGTGCACGAGTGGGTTACATCG
AACTGGATCTCAACAGCGGTAAGATCCTTGAGAGTTTTCGCCCCGAAGAACGTTTTCCAATGATGAGCAC
TTTTAAAGTTCTGCTATGTGGCGCGGTATTATCCCGTATTGACGCCGGGCAAGAGCAACTCGGTCGCCGC
ATACACTATTCTCAGAATGACTTGGTTGAGTACTCACCAGTCACAGAAAAGCATCTTACGGATGGCATGA
CAGTAAGAGAATTATGCAGTGCTGCCATAACCATGAGTGATAACACTGCGGCCAACTTACTTCTGACAAC
GATCGGAGGACCGAAGGAGCTAACCGCTTTTTTGCACAACATGGGGGATCATGTAACTCGCCTTGATCGT
TGGGAACCGGAGCTGAATGAAGCCATACCAAACGACGAGCGTGACACCACGATGCCTGTAGCAATGGCAA
CAACGTTGCGCAAACTATTAACTGGCGAACTACTTACTCTAGCTTCCCGGCAACAATTAATAGACTGGAT
GGAGGCGGATAAAGTTGCAGGACCACTTCTGCGCTCGGCCCTTCCGGCTGGCTGGTTTATTGCTGATAAA
TCTGGAGCCGGTGAGCGTGGGTCTCGCGGTATCATTGCAGCACTGGGGCCAGATGGTAAGCCCTCCCGTA
TCGTAGTTATCTACACGACGGGGAGTCAGGCAACTATGGATGAACGAAATAGACAGATCGCTGAGATAGG
TGCCTCACTGATTAAGCATTGGTAACTGTCAGACCAAGTTTACTCATATATACTTTAGATTGATTTAAAA
CTTCATTTTTAATTTAAAAGGATCTAGGTGAAGATCCTTTTTGATAATCTCATGACCAAAATCCCTTAAC
GTGAGTTTTCGTTCCACTGAGCGTCAGACCCCGTAGAAAAGATCAAAGGATCTTCTTGAGATCCTTTTTT
TCTGCGCGTAATCTGCTGCTTGCAAACAAAAAAACCACCGCTACCAGCGGTGGTTTGTTTGCCGGATCAA
GAGCTACCAACTCTTTTTCCGAAGGTAACTGGCTTCAGCAGAGCGCAGATACCAAATACTGTCCTTCTAG
TGTAGCCGTAGTTAGGCCACCACTTCAAGAACTCTGTAGCACCGCCTACATACCTCGCTCTGCTAATCCT
GTTACCAGTGGCTGCTGCCAGTGGCGATAAGTCGTGTCTTACCGGGTTGGACTCAAGACGATAGTTACCG
GATAAGGCGCAGCGGTCGGGCTGAACGGGGGGTTCGTGCACACAGCCCAGCTTGGAGCGAACGACCTACA
CCGAACTGAGATACCTACAGCGTGAGCTATGAGAAAGCGCCACGCTTCCCGAAGGGAGAAAGGCGGACAG
GTATCCGGTAAGCGGCAGGGTCGGAACAGGAGAGCGCACGAGGGAGCTTCCAGGGGGAAACGCCTGGTAT
CTTTATAGTCCTGTCGGGTTTCGCCACCTCTGACTTGAGCGTCGATTTTTGTGATGCTCGTCAGGGGGGC
GGAGCCTATGGAAAAACGCCAGCAACGCGGCCTTTTTACGGTTCCTGGCCTTTTGCTGGCCTTTTGCTCA
CATGGCTCG
