>Addgene plasmid #66798 | pEIAV-DIO-TLoop-CHR2YFP | addgene partial sequence | sequence record 115759 | WPRE-R 5'-CATAGCGTAAAAGGAGCAACA-3'
TTTTGTAATCCAGAGGTTGATTAACAGGAACAGAGTGCAAATAACGGGAAATTTTCTTAACATGTTGATT
ATCGATAAGCTTGATATCGAATTCATAACTTCGTATAGCATACATTATACGAAGTTATTCTTTGCACCAT
TCTAAAGAATAACAGTGATAATTTCTGGGTTAAGGCAAATAACTTCGTATAGGATACTTTATACGAAGTT
ATGCTAGCCACCATGGACTATGGCGGCGCTTTGTCTGCCGTCGGACGCGAACTTTTGTTCGTTACTAATC
CTGTGGTGGTGAACGGGTCCGTCCTGGTCCCTGAGGATCAATGTTACTGTGCCGGATGGATTGAATCTCG
CGGCACGAACGGCGCTCAGACCGCGTCAAATGTCCTGCAGTGGCTTGCAGCAGGATTCAGCATTTTGCTG
CTGATGTTCTATGCCTACCAAACCTGGAAATCTACATGCGGCTGGGAGGAGATCTATGTGTGCGCCATTG
AAATGGTTAAGGTGATTCTCGAGTTCTTTTTTGAGTTTAAGAATCCCTCTATGCTCTACCTTGCCACAGG
ACACCGGGTGCAGTGGCTGCGCTATGCAGAGTGGCTGCTCACTTGTCCTGTCATCCTTATCCGCCTGAGC
AACCTCACCGGCCTGAGCAACGACTACAGCAGGAGAACCATGGGACTCCTTGTCTCAGACATCGGGACTA
TCGTGTGGGGGGCTACCAGCGCCATGGCAACCGGCTATGTTAAAGTCATCTTCTTTTGTCTTGGATTGTG
CTATGGCGCGAACACATTTTTTCACGCCGCCAAAGCATATATCGAGGGTTATCATACTGTGCCAAAGGGT
CGGTGCCGCCAGGTCGTGACCGGCATGGCATGGCTGTTTTTCGTGAGCTGGGGTATGTTCCCAATTCTCT
TCATTTTGGGGCC
