>Addgene plasmid #66798 | pEIAV-DIO-TLoop-CHR2YFP | addgene partial sequence | sequence record 115760 | EGFP-C 5'-CATGGTCCTGCTGGAGTTCGTG-3'
GAGCTGTACGCGGAGGGCCGCGGCAGCCTGCTGACCTGCGGCGACGTGGAGGAGAACCCCGGCCCCGCCC
CCGGCAGCGGTACCTCCAGACTGGACAAGAGCAAAGTCATCAACTCTGCCTTGGAGCTCCTGAATGAAGT
TGGCATTGAGGGCTTGACCACCAGGAAGCTGGCCCAGAAGCTGGGTGTGGAGCAGCCTACCCTGTACTGG
CATGTGAAGAACAAGAGGGCTCTGCTTGATGCCCTGGCCATTGAGATGTTGGACAGGCACCACACCCACT
TCTGCCCTCTGGAAGGGGAGTCCTGGCAGGACTTCCTGAGGAACAATGCCAAGAGCTTCAGATGTGCCTT
GCTCTCCCACCGGGATGGTGCCAAAGTTCACTTGGGCACCAGGCCTACAGAGAAGCAGTATGAGACCCTG
GAGAACCAGCTGGCATTCCTGTGCCAACAAGGCTTCTCCCTGGAAAATGCCTTGTATGCCCTCTCTGCTG
TGGGCCACTTCACCTTGGGCTGTGTGCTGGAGGACCAGGAGCACCAAGTTGCCAAGGAGGAGAGGGAGAC
CCCCACCACTGACTCCATGCCACCACTGCTGCGGCAAGCTATTGAGTTGTTTGACCACCAAGGGGCTGAG
CCTGCATTCCTTTTTGGCCTGGAACTGATCATCTGTGGCCTGGAAAAGCAGCTGAAATGTGAGTCTGGCT
CTCACGTGCCCAAAAAGAGAAAGCACGTGCCTGCTGATGCCTTGGATGATTTTGACCTGGACATGCTGCC
TGCTGATGCCCTGGATGACTTTGATTTGGACATGCTCCCTGCTGATGCAC
